>Addgene plasmid #55393 | mCerulean-VASP-5 | addgene full sequence | sequence record 368570 | Addgene NGS Result
TAGTTATTAATAGTAATCAATTACGGGGTCATTAGTTCATAGCCCATATATGGAGTTCCGCGTTACATAA
CTTACGGTAAATGGCCCGCCTGGCTGACCGCCCAACGACCCCCGCCCATTGACGTCAATAATGACGTATG
TTCCCATAGTAACGCCAATAGGGACTTTCCATTGACGTCAATGGGTGGAGTATTTACGGTAAACTGCCCA
CTTGGCAGTACATCAAGTGTATCATATGCCAAGTACGCCCCCTATTGACGTCAATGACGGTAAATGGCCC
GCCTGGCATTATGCCCAGTACATGACCTTATGGGACTTTCCTACTTGGCAGTACATCTACGTATTAGTCA
TCGCTATTACCATGGTGATGCGGTTTTGGCAGTACATCAATGGGCGTGGATAGCGGTTTGACTCACGGGG
ATTTCCAAGTCTCCACCCCATTGACGTCAATGGGAGTTTGTTTTGGCACCAAAATCAACGGGACTTTCCA
AAATGTCGTAACAACTCCGCCCCATTGACGCAAATGGGCGGTAGGCGTGTACGGTGGGAGGTCTATATAA
GCAGAGCTGGTTTAGTGAACCGTCAGATCCGCTAGCGCTACCGGTCGCCACCATGGTGAGCAAGGGCGAG
GAGCTGTTCACCGGGGTGGTGCCCATCCTGGTCGAGCTGGACGGCGACGTAAACGGCCACAAGTTCAGCG
TGTCCGGCGAGGGCGAGGGCGATGCCACCTACGGCAAGCTGACCCTGAAGTTCATCTGCACCACCGGCAA
GCTGCCCGTGCCCTGGCCCACCCTCGTGACCACCCTGACCTGGGGCGTGCAGTGCTTCGCCCGCTACCCC
GACCACATGAAGCAGCACGACTTCTTCAAGTCCGCCATGCCCGAAGGCTACGTCCAGGAGCGCACCATCT
TCTTCAAGGACGACGGCAACTACAAGACCCGCGCCGAGGTGAAGTTCGAGGGCGACACCCTGGTGAACCG
CATCGAGCTGAAGGGCATCGACTTCAAGGAGGACGGCAACATCCTGGGGCACAAGCTGGAGTACAACGCC
ATCAGCGACAACGTCTATATCACCGCCGACAAGCAGAAGAACGGCATCAAGGCCAACTTCAAGATCCGCC
ACAACATCGAGGACGGCAGCGTGCAGCTCGCCGACCACTACCAGCAGAACACCCCCATCGGCGACGGCCC
CGTGCTGCTGCCCGACAACCACTACCTGAGCACCCAGTCCAAGCTGAGCAAAGACCCCAACGAGAAGCGC
GATCACATGGTCCTGCTGGAGTTCGTGACCGCCGCCGGGATCACTCTCGGCATGGACGAGCTGTACAAGT
CCGGACTCAGATCCATGAGCGAGACGGTCATCTGTTCCAGCCGGGCTACTGTGATGCTTTATGATGACAG
CAACAAGCGATGGCTCCCTGCTGGCACTGGTCCCCAGGCCTTCAGCCGCGTCCAGATCTACCACAACCCC
ACTGCTAACTCCTTCCGAGTTGTTGGCCGCAAGATGCAGCCGGATCAGCAGGTGGTTATCAACTGTGCCA
TCATTCGGGGTGTCAAGTACAATCAGGCCACTCCCATCTTCCATCAGTGGCGAGATGCCCGCCAGGTCTG
GGGCCTCAACTTCGGCAGCAAGGAGGACGCCATACAGTTTGCAACAGGCATGGCCAACGCCCTAGAGGCC
TTGGAAGGAGGTGGGCCTCCCCCAGCCCCAGCACCCCCTGCCTGGTCTGCCCAGAATGGTCCCTCCCCAG
AGGAGCTGGAACAACAGAAAAGGCAGCCGGAGCATATGGAGCGCCGGGTCTCCAATGCAGGAGGCCCACC
TGCTCCCCCAGCTGGGGGCCCTCCTCCACCTCCAGGACCTCCCCCTCCTCCAGGTCCCCCCCCACCCCCA
GGTCTGCCCTCCTCAGGGGTATCTGGGGCAGGTCATGGAGCAGGGGCAGCCCCACCCCCTGCACCCCCAC
TCCCTACAACACAGGGCCCCAATAGTGGGGGTTCCGGGGCCCCAGGCCTGGCTGCTGCCATTGCTGGAGC
CAAACTCAGGAAAGTGAGCAAGCAGGAGGAGGCCTCTGGGGGGCCCCTGGCCCCCAAAGCTGAGAACAGT
CGAAGCACTGGTGGGGGGCTTATGGAAGAGATGAACGCCATGCTGGCCCGGAGAAGAAAAGCCACACAGG
TTGGGGAGAAGCCCCCCAAAGACGAGTCAGCCAGTGAGGAGTCAGAGGCCCGACTCCCTGCCCAGAGTGA
ACCTGTGAGAAGACCCTGGGAGAAGAACAGCACAACCTTGCCAAGGATGAAGTCGTCCTCTTCTGTGACT
ACCTCCGAGGCCCACCCCTCGACGCCCTGCTCCAGTGATGACTCCGACTTGGAGAGGGTGAAGCAGGAGC
TTCTGGAAGAGGTGCGGAAGGAGCTACAGAAAATGAAAGAGGAAATCATCGAAGTCTTTGTCCAGGAGCT
GAGGAAGCGGGGTTCTCCTTGAGCGGCCGCCACCGCGGTGGAGCTCGGTACCCCGGGTCGACCTGCAGCC
AAGCTTCGAATTCTGCAGTCGACGGTACCGCGGGCCCGGGATCCACCGGATCTAGATAACTGATCATAAT
CAGCCATACCACATTTGTAGAGGTTTTACTTGCTTTAAAAAACCTCCCACACCTCCCCCTGAACCTGAAA
CATAAAATGAATGCAATTGTTGTTGTTAACTTGTTTATTGCAGCTTATAATGGTTACAAATAAAGCAATA
GCATCACAAATTTCACAAATAAAGCATTTTTTTCACTGCATTCTAGTTGTGGTTTGTCCAAACTCATCAA
TGTATCTTAACGCGTAAATTGTAAGCGTTAATATTTTGTTAAAATTCGCGTTAAATTTTTGTTAAATCAG
CTCATTTTTTAACCAATAGGCCGAAATCGGCAAAATCCCTTATAAATCAAAAGAATAGACCGAGATAGGG
T
[37 nt withheld, positions 2942-2978]
AAAGAACGTGGACTCCAACGTCAAAGG
[49 nt withheld, positions 3006-3054]
T
[91 nt withheld, positions 3056-3146]
G
[124 nt withheld, positions 3148-3271]
CAGGTGGCACTTTTCGGGGAAATGTGCGCGGAACCCCTATTTGTTTATTTTTCTAAATACATTCAAATAT
GTATCCGCTCATGAGACAATAACCCTGATAAATGCTTCAATAATATTGAAAAAGGAAGAGTCCTGAGGCG
GAAAGAACCAGCTGTGGAATGTGTGTCAGTTAGGGTGTGGAAAGTCCCCAGGCTCCCCAGCAGGCAGAAG
TATGCAAAGCATGCATCTCAATTAGTCAGCAACCAGGTGTGGAAAGTCCCCAGGCTCCCCAGCAGGCAGA
AGTATGCAAAGCATGCATCTCAATTAGTCAGCAACCATAGTCCCGCCCCTAACTCCGCCCATCCCGCCCC
TAACTCCGCCCAGTTCCGCCCATTCTCCGCCCCATGGCTGACTAATTTTTTTTATTTATGCAGAGGCCGA
GGCCGCCTCGGCCTCTGAGCTATTCCAGAAGTAGTGAGGAGGCTTTTTTGGAGGCCTAGGCTTTTGCAAA
GATCGATCAAGAGACAGGATGAGGATCGTTTCGCATGATTGAACAAGATGGATTGCACGCAGGTTCTCCG
GCCGCTTGGGTGGAGAGGCTATTCGGCTATGACTGGGCACAACAGACAATCGGCTGCTCTGATGCCGCCG
TGTTCCGGCTGTCAGCGCAGGGGCGCCCGGTTCTTTTTGTCAAGACCGACCTGTCCGGTGCCCTGAATGA
ACTGCAAGACGAGGCAGCGCGGCTATCGTGGCTGGCCACGACGGGCGTTCCTTGCGCAGCTGTGCTCGAC
GTTGTCACTGAAGCGGGAAGGGACTGGCTGCTATTGGGCGAAGTGCCGGGGCAGGATCTCCTGTCATCTC
ACCTTGCTCCTGCCGAGAAAGTATCCATCATGGCTGATGCAATGCGGCGGCTGCATACGCTTGATCCGGC
TACCTGCCCATTCGACCACCAAGCGAAACATCGCATCGAGCGAGCACGTACTCGGATGGAAGCCGGTCTT
GTCGATCAGGATGATCTGGACGAAGAGCATCAGGGGCTCGCGCCAGCCGAACTGTTCGCCAGGCTCAAGG
CGAGCATGCCCGACGGCGAGGATCTCGTCGTGACCCATGGCGATGCCTGCTTGCCGAATATCATGGTGGA
AAATGGCCGCTTTTCTGGATTCATCGACTGTGGCCGGCTGGGTGTGGCGGACCGCTATCAGGACATAGCG
TTGGCTACCCGTGATATTGCTGAAGAGCTTGGCGGCGAATGGGCTGACCGCTTCCTCGTGCTTTACGGTA
TCGCCGCTCCCGATTCGCAGCGCATCGCCTTCTATCGCCTTCTTGACGAGTTCTTCTGAGCGGGACTCTG
GGGTTCGAAATGACCGACCAAGCGACGCCCAACCTGCCATCACGAGATTTCGATTCCACCGCCGCCTTCT
ATGAAAGGTTGGGCTTCGGAATCGTTTTCCGGGACGCCGGCTGGATGATCCTCCAGCGCGGGGATCTCAT
GCTGGAGTTCTTCGCCCACCCTAGGGGGAGGCTAACTGAAACACGGAAGGAGACAATACCGGAAGGAACC
CGCGCTATGACGGCAATAAAAAGACAGAATAAAACGCACGGTGTTGGGTCGTTTGTTCATAAACGCGGGG
TTCGGTCCCAGGGCTGGCACTCTGTCGATACCCCACCGAGACCCCATTGGGGCCAATACGCCCGCGTTTC
TTCCTTTTCCCCACCCCACCCCCCAAGTTCGGGTGAAGGCCCAGGGCTCGCAGCCAACGTCGGGGCGGCA
GGCCCTGCCATAGCCTCAGGTTACTCATATATACTTTAGATTGATTTAAAACTTCATTTTTAATTTAAAA
GGATCTAGGTGAAGATCCTTTTTGATAATCTCATGACCAAAATCCCTTAACGTGAGTTTTCGTTCCACTG
AGCGTCAGACCCCGTAGAAAAGATCAAAGGATCTTCTTGAGATCCTTTTTTTCTGCGCGTAATCTGCTGC
TTGCAAACAAAAAAACCACCGCTACCAGCGGTGGTTTGTTTGCCGGATCAAGAGCTACCAACTCTTTTTC
CGAAGGTAACTGGCTTCAGCAGAGCGCAGATACCAAATACTGTTCTTCTAGTGTAGCCGTAGTTAGGCCA
CCACTTCAAGAACTCTGTAGCACCGCCTACATACCTCGCTCTGCTAATCCTGTTACCAGTGGCTGCTGCC
AGTGGCGATAAGTCGTGTCTTACCGGGTTGGACTCAAGACGATAGTTACCGGATAAGGCGCAGCGGTCGG
GCTGAACGGGGGGTTCGTGCACACAGCCCAGCTTGGAGCGAACGACCTACACCGAACTGAGATACCTACA
GCGTGAGCTATGAGAAAGCGCCACGCTTCCCGAAGGGAGAAAGGCGGACAGGTATCCGGTAAGCGGCAGG
GTCGGAACAGGAGAGCGCACGAGGGAGCTTCCAGGGGGAAACGCCTGGTATCTTTATAGTCCTGTCGGGT
TTCGCCACCTCTGACTTGAGCGTCGATTTTTGTGATGCTCGTCAGGGGGGCGGAGCCTATGGAAAAACGC
CAGCAACGCGGCCTTTTTACGGTTCCTGGCCTTTTGCTGGCCTTTTGCTCACATGTTCTTTCCTGCGTTA
TCCCCTGATTCTGTGGATAACCGTATTACCGCCATGCAT
Features (pLannotate 1.2.2; 16 found; start..end, strand, type, name):
     61..364     +  enhancer       CMV enhancer: human cytomegalovirus immediate early enhancer
    365..568     +  promoter       CMV promoter: human cytomegalovirus (CMV) immediate early promoter
    613..1329    +  CDS            mCerulean: mCerulean is a basic (constitutively fluorescent) cyan fluorescent protein published in 2005, derived from Aequorea victoria. It is reported to be a very rapidly-maturing monomer.
   1345..2469    +  CDS            Vasp: VASP_MOUSE - Experimental evidence at protein level: Swiss-Prot protein existence level 1. Ena/VASP proteins are actin-associated proteins involved in a range of processes dependent on cytoskeleton remodeling and cell polarity such as axon guidance, lamellipodial and filopodial dynamics, platelet activation and cell migration. VASP promotes actin filament elongation. It protects the barbed end of growing actin filaments against capping and increases the rate of actin polymerization in the presence of capping protein. VASP stimulates actin filament elongation by promoting the transfer of profil
   2471..2496    -  misc_feature   MCS (fragment): pBluescript multiple cloning site
   2520..2564    +  misc_feature   MCS (fragment): multiple cloning site
   2581..2665    +  CDS            large T antigen (fragment): large T antigen from SV40 (simian virus 40)
   2688..2809    +  polyA_signal   SV40 poly(A) signal: SV40 polyadenylation signal
   2843..3271    -  rep_origin     f1 ori (sequence partly withheld): f1 bacteriophage origin of replication; arrow indicates direction of (+) strand synthesis
   3298..3402    +  promoter       AmpR promoter: bla
   3404..3761    +  promoter       SV40 promoter: SV40 enhancer and early promoter
   3796..4590    +  CDS            NeoR/KanR: aminoglycoside phosphotransferase from Tn5; aph(3')-II (or nptII); confers resistance to neomycin, kanamycin, and G418 (Geneticin®)
   4611..4763    +  CDS            ble (fragment): BLE_KLEPN - Experimental evidence at protein level: Swiss-Prot protein existence level 1. Binding protein with a strong affinity to the bleomycin family of antibiotics. Binds to CL990; an antimitotic-antibiotic compound. From Klebsiella pneumoniae.
   4822..4869    +  polyA_signal   HSV TK poly(A) signal: herpes simplex virus thymidine kinase polyadenylation signal (Cole and Stacy, 1985)
   4960..4976    -  polyA_signal   bGH poly(A) signal (fragment): bovine growth hormone polyadenylation signal
   5198..5786    +  rep_origin     ori: high-copy-number ColE1/pMB1/pBR322/pUC origin of replication
