[The description below was written by a language model from this plasmid's Addgene catalogue record and pLannotate feature annotations shown in this document.]
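Description:
mCerulean-VASP-5 is a mammalian expression plasmid that produces mouse VASP (vasodilator-stimulated phosphoprotein) fused at its N terminus to the cyan fluorescent protein mCerulean. The sequenced record is about 5.9 kb. Its layout is that of a C1-type fluorescent protein fusion vector. The human CMV immediate early enhancer and promoter drive the mCerulean coding sequence, which is followed after a short linker by the Vasp open reading frame. Remnants of the multiple cloning site and an SV40 polyadenylation signal lie downstream. The "5" in the name may refer to the linker length, since the gap between the two coding features would fit about five codons, but the record does not say this. The depositor notes an A209T substitution in VASP.

The plasmid replicates in bacteria at high copy from a ColE1/pUC-type origin and also carries an f1 phage origin. A single Tn5 aminoglycoside phosphotransferase (NeoR/KanR) cassette provides selection in both hosts. A bacterial bla-type promoter expresses it for kanamycin resistance in E. coli. The SV40 enhancer/early promoter, paired with an HSV TK polyadenylation signal, expresses it for G418 selection of stably transfected mammalian cells. The small ble, large T antigen and bGH poly(A) fragments in the annotation appear to be partial matches to flanking backbone sequence rather than functional elements.

VASP is an Ena/VASP family protein that promotes actin filament elongation and protects barbed ends from capping. The fusion is listed as a localization marker for actin structures and focal adhesions in live- or fixed-cell fluorescence imaging, with excitation near 433 nm and emission near 475 nm.
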