Addgene plasmid #55393: mCerulean-VASP-5
Purpose: Localization: Actin/Focal Adhesions, Excitation: 433, Emission: 475
Depositing lab: Michael Davidson. Depositing organization: Florida State University, Tallahassee.
Backbone
  Vector backbone: mCerulean
  Backbone size w/o insert (bp): 4750
  Vector type: Mammalian Expression
  Selectable markers: Neomycin (select with G418)
Growth in bacteria
  Bacterial resistance: Kanamycin, 50 μg/mL
  Growth temperature: 37°C
  Growth strain: DH5alpha
  Copy number: High Copy
Gene/Insert
  Gene/Insert name: VASP (alt name: NM_009499)
  Species: M. musculus (mouse)
  Mutation: A209T in VASP
  Promoter: CMV
  Tag / fusion protein: mCerulean (N terminal on backbone)
  Cloning method: Unknown
  Sequencing primers: 5′ CMV-F; 3′ SV40pA-R
Terms and licenses: Academic/Nonprofit Terms; Industry Terms: Not Available to Industry
Depositor comments: . Excitation = 433; Emission = 475
How to cite: mCerulean-VASP-5 was a gift from Michael Davidson (Addgene plasmid # 55393 ; http://n2t.net/addgene:55393 ; RRID:Addgene_55393)
