>Addgene plasmid #55393 | mCerulean-VASP-5 | depositor partial sequence | sequence record 85797 | insert sequence
ACGTCAGATCCGCTAGCGCTACCGGTCGCCACCATGGTGAGCAAGGGCGAGGAGCTGTTCACCGGGGTGG
TGCCCATCCTGGTCGAGCTGGACGGCGACGTAAACGGCCACAAGTTCAGCGTGTCCGGCGAGGGCGAGGG
CGATGCCACCTACGGCAAGCTGACCCTGAAGTTCATCTGCACCACCGGCAAGCTGCCCGTGCCCTGGCCC
ACCCTCGTGACCACCCTGACCTGGGGCGTGCAGTGCTTCGCCCGCTACCCCGACCACATGAAGCAGCACG
ACTTCTTCAAGTCCGCCATGCCCGAAGGCTACGTCCAGGAGCGCACCATCTTCTTCAAGGACGACGGCAA
CTACAAGACCCGCGCCGAGGTGAAGTTCGAGGGCGACACCCTGGTGAACCGCATCGAGCTGAAGGGCATC
GACTTCAAGGAGGACGGCAACATCCTGGGGCACAAGCTGGAGTACAACGCCATCAGCGACAACGTCTATA
TCACCGCCGACAAGCAGAAGAACGGCATCAAGGCCAACTTCAAGATCCGCCACAACATCGAGGACGGCAG
CGTGCAGCTCGCCGACCACTACCAGCAGAACACCCCCATCGGCGACGGCCCCGTGCTGCTGCCCGACAAC
CACTACCTGAGCACCCAGTCCAAGCTGAGCAAAGACCCCAACGAGAAGCGCGATCACATGGTCCTGCTGG
AGTTCGTGACCGCCGCCGGGATCACTCTCGGCATGGACGAGCTGTACAAGTCCGGACTCAGATCCATGAG
CGAGACGGTCATCTGTTCCAGCCGGGCTACTGTGATGCTTTATGATGACAGCAACAAGCGATGGCTCCCT
GCTGGCACTGGTCCCCAGGCCTTCAGCCGCGTCCAGATCTACCACAACCCCACTGCTAACTCCTTCCGAG
TTGTTGGCCGCAAGATGCAGCCGGATCAGCAGGTGGTTATCAACTGTGCCATCATTCGGGGTGTCAAGTA
CAATCAGGCCACTCCCATCTTCCATCAGTGGCGAGATGCCCGCCAGGTCTGGGGCCTCAACTTCGGCAGC
AAGGAGGACGCCATACAGTTTGCAACAGGCATGGCCAACGCCCTAGAGGCCTTGGAAGGAGGTGGGCCTC
CCCCAGCCCCAGCACCCCCTGCCTGGTCTGCCCAGAATGGTCCCTCCCCAGAGGAGCTGGAACAACAGAA
AAGGCAGCCGGAGCATATGGAGCGCCGGGTCTCCAATGCAGGAGGCCCACCTGCTCCCCCAGCTGGGGGC
CCTCCTCCACCTCCAGGACCTCCCCCTCCTCCAGGTCCCCCCCCACCCCCAGGTCTGCCCTCCTCAGGGG
TATCTGGGGCAGGTCATGGAGCAGGGGCAGCCCCACCCCCTGCACCCCCACTCCCTACAACACAGGGCCC
CAATAGTGGGGGTTCCGGGGCCCCAGGCCTGGCTGCTGCCATTGCTGGAGCCAAACTCAGGAAAGTGAGC
AAGCAGGAGGAGGCCTCTGGGGGGCCCCTGGCCCCCAAAGCTGAGAACAGTCGAAGCACTGGTGGGGGGC
TTATGGAAGAGATGAACGCCATGCTGGCCCGGAGAAGAAAAGCCACACAGGTTGGGGAGAAGCCCCCCAA
AGACGAGTCAGCCAGTGAGGAGTCAGAGGCCCGACTCCCTGCCCAGAGTGAACCTGTGAGAAGACCCTGG
GAGAAGAACAGCACAACCTTGCCAAGGATGAAGTCGTCCTCTTCTGTGACTACCTCCGAGGCCCACCCCT
CGACGCCCTGCTCCAGTGATGACTCCGACTTGGAGAGGGTGAAGCAGGAGCTTCTGGAAGAGGTGCGGAA
GGAGCTACAGAAAATGAAAGAGGAAATCATCGAAGTCTTTGTCCAGGAGCTGAGGAAGCGGGGTTCTCCT
TGAGCGGCCGCCACCGCGGTGGAGCTCGGTACCCCGGGTCGACCTGCAGCCAAGCTTCGAATTCTGCAGT
CGACGGTACCGCGGGCCCGGGATCCACC
